Addgene plasmid #195546: pKL038 Lenti U6 dCas12a gRNA Puro mCherry
Purpose: dCas12a gRNA expression backbone
Depositing lab: Michael Bassik. Depositing organization: Stanford University. Publication: Development of compact transcriptional effectors using high-throughput measurements in diverse contexts. Tycko J, Van MV, Aradhana, DelRosso N, Ye H, Yao D, Valbuena R, Vaughan-Jackson A, Xu X, Ludwig C, Spees K, Liu K, Gu M, Khare V, Mukund AX, Suzuki PH, Arana S, Zhang C, Du PP, Ornstein TS, Hess GT, Kamber RA, Qi LS, Khalil AS, Bintu L, Bassik MC. Nat Biotechnol. 2024 Nov 1. doi: 10.1038/s41587-024-02442-6. PubMed 39487265.
Backbone
  Vector backbone: unknown
  Vector type: Mammalian Expression, Lentiviral, CRISPR
  Selectable markers: Puromycin ; mCherry
Growth in bacteria
  Bacterial resistance: Ampicillin, 100 μg/mL
  Growth temperature: 37°C
  Growth strain: NEB Stable
  Copy number: High Copy
Gene/Insert
  Gene/Insert name: Lenti U6- empty cassette_Direct repeat_puro_mcherry
  gRNA/shRNA sequence: GGAGACGATTAATGCGTCTCC
  Species: H. sapiens (human)
  Promoter: U6
  Cloning method: Restriction Enzyme; 5′ cloning site Unknown (unknown if destroyed); 3′ cloning site Unknown (unknown if destroyed)
Terms and licenses: Academic/Nonprofit Terms; Industry Terms: Not Available to Industry
Depositor comments: Please visit https://www.biorxiv.org/content/10.1101/2023.05.12.540558v1 for bioRxiv preprint.
How to cite: pKL038 Lenti U6 dCas12a gRNA Puro mCherry was a gift from Michael Bassik (Addgene plasmid # 195546 ; http://n2t.net/addgene:195546 ; RRID:Addgene_195546)
