[The description below was written by a language model from this plasmid's Addgene catalogue record and pLannotate feature annotations shown in this document.]
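Description:
pKL038 Lenti U6 dCas12a gRNA Puro mCherry is an 8.8 kb lentiviral guide RNA expression backbone for use with catalytically dead Cas12a in mammalian (human) cells. The parental backbone is not recorded. It is maintained in bacteria through a high-copy ColE1/pUC-type origin and an ampicillin resistance gene. The viral portion has the layout typical of a third-generation transfer vector. A CMV enhancer/promoter is fused to a truncated HIV-1 5' LTR to drive genomic RNA production in packaging cells. This is followed by the Ψ packaging signal with a gag fragment, the Rev response element for nuclear export, and the cPPT/CTS. A WPRE, which spans the numbering origin of the sequence record, lies upstream of the 3' LTR region. That region is annotated as a nef fragment plus a second truncated LTR.

The payload comprises two expression units. A human U6 RNA polymerase III promoter drives the guide cassette, which the record describes as an empty cloning cassette paired with a Cas12a direct repeat. The listed placeholder sequence is a stuffer rather than a targeting spacer, to be replaced by restriction cloning, although the cloning sites themselves are recorded as unknown. Downstream, an EF-1α promoter expresses puromycin N-acetyltransferase followed by mCherry, so transduced cells can be selected with the drug and tracked or sorted by red fluorescence. The element linking the two coding sequences is not annotated. A single loxP site sits after mCherry, and its purpose is not stated. The plasmid supplies guides only, so dCas12a or a dCas12a–effector fusion must be provided separately. It was deposited with a study of compact transcriptional effectors.
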