Features (pLannotate 1.2.2; 22 found; start..end, strand, type, name):
    391..410     +  misc_feature   MCS (fragment): pBluescript multiple cloning site
    412..912     +  CDS            nef (fragment): NEF_HV1LA - Experimental evidence at protein level: Swiss-Prot protein existence level 1. Extracellular Nef protein targets CD4(+) T-lymphocytes for apoptosis by interacting with CXCR4 surface receptors. From Human immunodeficiency virus type 1 group M subtype B (isolate Lai) (HIV-1).
    919..1099    +  LTR            5' LTR (truncated): truncated 5' long terminal repeat (LTR) from HIV-1
   1161..1749    -  rep_origin     ori: high-copy-number ColE1/pMB1/pBR322/pUC origin of replication
   1920..2780    -  CDS            AmpR: β-lactamase; bla; confers resistance to ampicillin, carbenicillin, and related antibiotics
   2781..2885    -  promoter       AmpR promoter: bla
   2944..2996    -  misc_feature   bom (fragment): basis of mobility region from pBR322
   3151..3530    +  enhancer       CMV enhancer: human cytomegalovirus immediate early enhancer
   3531..3730    +  promoter       CMV promoter: human cytomegalovirus (CMV) immediate early promoter
   3748..3928    +  LTR            5' LTR (truncated): truncated 5' long terminal repeat (LTR) from HIV-1
   3975..4100    +  misc_feature   HIV-1 Ψ: packaging signal of human immunodeficiency virus type 1
   4084..4422    +  CDS            HIV-1 gag (fragment): gag protein from human immunodeficiency virus 1; gag
   4597..4830    +  misc_feature   RRE: The Rev response element (RRE) of HIV-1 allows for Rev-dependent mRNA export from the nucleus to the cytoplasm.
   5207..5307    +  CDS            Rev (fragment): human immunodeficiency virus 1 (HIV-1) Rev protein; rev; enhances nuclear export of unspliced and incompletely spliced viral mRNAs
   5357..5474    +  misc_feature   cPPT/CTS: central polypurine tract and central termination sequence of HIV-1
   5547..5787    +  promoter       U6 promoter: RNA polymerase III promoter for human U6 snRNA
   5955..7126    +  promoter       EF-1α promoter: strong constitutive promoter for human elongation factor EF-1α
   7133..7729    +  CDS            PuroR: puromycin N-acetyltransferase; pac from Streptomyces alboniger; confers resistance to puromycin
   7796..8503    +  CDS            mCherry: mCherry is a basic (constitutively fluorescent) red fluorescent protein published in 2004, derived from Discosoma sp.. It is reported to be a very rapidly-maturing monomer with low acid sensitivity.
   8526..8559    +  protein_bind   loxP: Cre-mediated recombination occurs in the 8-bp core sequence (GCATACAT). Cre recombinase
   8592..8615    +  misc_feature   MCS (fragment): pBluescript multiple cloning site
   8615..390     +  misc_feature   WPRE (across the origin): woodchuck hepatitis virus posttranscriptional regulatory element
>Addgene plasmid #195546 | pKL038 Lenti U6 dCas12a gRNA Puro mCherry | addgene full sequence | sequence record 388605 | Addgene NGS Result
GTGGCGTGGTGTGCACTGTGTTTGCTGACGCAACCCCCACTGGTTGGGGCATTGCCACCACCTGTCAGCT
CCTTTCCGGGACTTTCGCTTTCCCCCTCCCTATTGCCACGGCGGAACTCATCGCCGCCTGCCTTGCCCGC
TGCTGGACAGGGGCTCGGCTGTTGGGCACTGACAATTCCGTGGTGTTGTCGGGGAAATCATCGTCCTTTC
CTTGGCTGCTCGCCTGTGTTGCCACCTGGATTCTGCGCGGGACGTCCTTCTGCTACGTCCCTTCGGCCCT
CAATCCAGCGGACCTTCCTTCCCGCGGCCTGCTGCCGGCTCTGCGGCCTCTTCCGCGTCTTCGCCTTCGC
CCTCAGACGAGTCGGATCTCCCTTTGGGCCGCCTCCCCGCATCGATACCGTCGACCTCGATCGAGACCTA
GAAAAACATGGAGCAATCACAAGTAGCAATACAGCAGCTACCAATGCTGATTGTGCCTGGCTAGAAGCAC
AAGAGGAGGAGGAGGTGGGTTTTCCAGTCACACCTCAGGTACCTTTAAGACCAATGACTTACAAGGCAGC
TGTAGATCTTAGCCACTTTTTAAAAGAAAAGGGGGGACTGGAAGGGCTAATTCACTCCCAACGAAGACAA
GATATCCTTGATCTGTGGATCTACCACACACAAGGCTACTTCCCTGATTGGCAGAACTACACACCAGGGC
CAGGGATCAGATATCCACTGACCTTTGGATGGTGCTACAAGCTAGTACCAGTTGAGCAAGAGAAGGTAGA
AGAAGCCAATGAAGGAGAGAACACCCGCTTGTTACACCCTGTGAGCCTGCATGGGATGGATGACCCGGAG
AGAGAAGTATTAGAGTGGAGGTTTGACAGCCGCCTAGCATTTCATCACATGGCCCGAGAGCTGCATCCGG
ACTGTACTGGGTCTCTCTGGTTAGACCAGATCTGAGCCTGGGAGCTCTCTGGCTAACTAGGGAACCCACT
GCTTAAGCCTCAATAAAGCTTGCCTTGAGTGCTTCAAGTAGTGTGTGCCCGTCTGTTGTGTGACTCTGGT
AACTAGAGATCCCTCAGACCCTTTTAGTCAGTGTGGAAAATCTCTAGCAGCATGTGAGCAAAAGGCCAGC
AAAAGGCCAGGAACCGTAAAAAGGCCGCGTTGCTGGCGTTTTTCCATAGGCTCCGCCCCCCTGACGAGCA
TCACAAAAATCGACGCTCAAGTCAGAGGTGGCGAAACCCGACAGGACTATAAAGATACCAGGCGTTTCCC
CCTGGAAGCTCCCTCGTGCGCTCTCCTGTTCCGACCCTGCCGCTTACCGGATACCTGTCCGCCTTTCTCC
CTTCGGGAAGCGTGGCGCTTTCTCATAGCTCACGCTGTAGGTATCTCAGTTCGGTGTAGGTCGTTCGCTC
CAAGCTGGGCTGTGTGCACGAACCCCCCGTTCAGCCCGACCGCTGCGCCTTATCCGGTAACTATCGTCTT
GAGTCCAACCCGGTAAGACACGACTTATCGCCACTGGCAGCAGCCACTGGTAACAGGATTAGCAGAGCGA
GGTATGTAGGCGGTGCTACAGAGTTCTTGAAGTGGTGGCCTAACTACGGCTACACTAGAAGAACAGTATT
TGGTATCTGCGCTCTGCTGAAGCCAGTTACCTTCGGAAAAAGAGTTGGTAGCTCTTGATCCGGCAAACAA
ACCACCGCTGGTAGCGGTGGTTTTTTTGTTTGCAAGCAGCAGATTACGCGCAGAAAAAAAGGATCTCAAG
AAGATCCTTTGATCTTTTCTACGGGGTCTGACGCTCAGTGGAACGAAAACTCACGTTAAGGGATTTTGGT
CATGAGATTATCAAAAAGGATCTTCACCTAGATCCTTTTAAATTAAAAATGAAGTTTTAAATCAATCTAA
AGTATATATGAGTAAACTTGGTCTGACAGTTACCAATGCTTAATCAGTGAGGCACCTATCTCAGCGATCT
GTCTATTTCGTTCATCCATAGTTGCCTGACTCCCCGTCGTGTAGATAACTACGATACGGGAGGGCTTACC
ATCTGGCCCCAGTGCTGCAATGATACCGCGAGACCCACGCTCACCGGCTCCAGATTTATCAGCAATAAAC
CAGCCAGCCGGAAGGGCCGAGCGCAGAAGTGGTCCTGCAACTTTATCCGCCTCCATCCAGTCTATTAATT
GTTGCCGGGAAGCTAGAGTAAGTAGTTCGCCAGTTAATAGTTTGCGCAACGTTGTTGCCATTGCTACAGG
CATCGTGGTGTCACGCTCGTCGTTTGGTATGGCTTCATTCAGCTCCGGTTCCCAACGATCAAGGCGAGTT
ACATGATCCCCCATGTTGTGCAAAAAAGCGGTTAGCTCCTTCGGTCCTCCGATCGTTGTCAGAAGTAAGT
TGGCCGCAGTGTTATCACTCATGGTTATGGCAGCACTGCATAATTCTCTTACTGTCATGCCATCCGTAAG
ATGCTTTTCTGTGACTGGTGAGTACTCAACCAAGTCATTCTGAGAATAGTGTATGCGGCGACCGAGTTGC
TCTTGCCCGGCGTCAATACGGGATAATACCGCGCCACATAGCAGAACTTTAAAAGTGCTCATCATTGGAA
AACGTTCTTCGGGGCGAAAACTCTCAAGGATCTTACCGCTGTTGAGATCCAGTTCGATGTAACCCACTCG
TGCACCCAACTGATCTTCAGCATCTTTTACTTTCACCAGCGTTTCTGGGTGAGCAAAAACAGGAAGGCAA
AATGCCGCAAAAAAGGGAATAAGGGCGACACGGAAATGTTGAATACTCATACTCTTCCTTTTTCAATATT
ATTGAAGCATTTATCAGGGTTATTGTCTCATGAGCGGATACATATTTGAATGTATTTAGAAAAATAAACA
AATAGGGGTTCCGCGCACATTTCCCCGAAAAGTGCCACCTGACGTCGACGGATCGGGAGATCTCCCGATC
CCCTATGGTGCACTCTCAGTACAATCTGCTCTGATGCCGCATAGTTAAGCCAGTATCTGCTCCCTGCTTG
TGTGTTGGAGGTCGCTGAGTAGTGCGCGAGCAAAATTTAAGCTACAACAAGGCAAGGCTTGACCGACAAT
TGCATGAAGAATCTGCTTAGGGTTAGGCGTTTTGCGCTGCTTCGCGATGTACGGGCCAGATATACGCGTT
GACATTGATTATTGACTAGTTATTAATAGTAATCAATTACGGGGTCATTAGTTCATAGCCCATATATGGA
GTTCCGCGTTACATAACTTACGGTAAATGGCCCGCCTGGCTGACCGCCCAACGACCCCCGCCCATTGACG
TCAATAATGACGTATGTTCCCATAGTAACGCCAATAGGGACTTTCCATTGACGTCAATGGGTGGAGTATT
TACGGTAAACTGCCCACTTGGCAGTACATCAAGTGTATCATATGCCAAGTACGCCCCCTATTGACGTCAA
TGACGGTAAATGGCCCGCCTGGCATTATGCCCAGTACATGACCTTATGGGACTTTCCTACTTGGCAGTAC
ATCTACGTATTAGTCATCGCTATTACCATGGTGATGCGGTTTTGGCAGTACATCAATGGGCGTGGATAGC
GGTTTGACTCACGGGGATTTCCAAGTCTCCACCCCATTGACGTCAATGGGAGTTTGTTTTGGCACCAAAA
TCAACGGGACTTTCCAAAATGTCGTAACAACTCCGCCCCATTGACGCAAATGGGCGGTAGGCGTGTACGG
TGGGAGGTCTATATAAGCAGCGCGTTTTGCCTGTACTGGGTCTCTCTGGTTAGACCAGATCTGAGCCTGG
GAGCTCTCTGGCTAACTAGGGAACCCACTGCTTAAGCCTCAATAAAGCTTGCCTTGAGTGCTTCAAGTAG
TGTGTGCCCGTCTGTTGTGTGACTCTGGTAACTAGAGATCCCTCAGACCCTTTTAGTCAGTGTGGAAAAT
CTCTAGCAGTGGCGCCCGAACAGGGACTTGAAAGCGAAAGGGAAACCAGAGGAGCTCTCTCGACGCAGGA
CTCGGCTTGCTGAAGCGCGCACGGCAAGAGGCGAGGGGCGGCGACTGGTGAGTACGCCAAAAATTTTGAC
TAGCGGAGGCTAGAAGGAGAGAGATGGGTGCGAGAGCGTCAGTATTAAGCGGGGGAGAATTAGATCGCGA
TGGGAAAAAATTCGGTTAAGGCCAGGGGGAAAGAAAAAATATAAATTAAAACATATAGTATGGGCAAGCA
GGGAGCTAGAACGATTCGCAGTTAATCCTGGCCTGTTAGAAACATCAGAAGGCTGTAGACAAATACTGGG
ACAGCTACAACCATCCCTTCAGACAGGATCAGAAGAACTTAGATCATTATATAATACAGTAGCAACCCTC
TATTGTGTGCATCAAAGGATAGAGATAAAAGACACCAAGGAAGCTTTAGACAAGATAGAGGAAGAGCAAA
ACAAAAGTAAGACCACCGCACAGCAAGCGGCCGGCCGCTGATCTTCAGACCTGGAGGAGGAGATATGAGG
GACAATTGGAGAAGTGAATTATATAAATATAAAGTAGTAAAAATTGAACCATTAGGAGTAGCACCCACCA
AGGCAAAGAGAAGAGTGGTGCAGAGAGAAAAAAGAGCAGTGGGAATAGGAGCTTTGTTCCTTGGGTTCTT
GGGAGCAGCAGGAAGCACTATGGGCGCAGCGTCAATGACGCTGACGGTACAGGCCAGACAATTATTGTCT
GGTATAGTGCAGCAGCAGAACAATTTGCTGAGGGCTATTGAGGCGCAACAGCATCTGTTGCAACTCACAG
TCTGGGGCATCAAGCAGCTCCAGGCAAGAATCCTGGCTGTGGAAAGATACCTAAAGGATCAACAGCTCCT
GGGGATTTGGGGTTGCTCTGGAAAACTCATTTGCACCACTGCTGTGCCTTGGAATGCTAGTTGGAGTAAT
AAATCTCTGGAACAGATTTGGAATCACACGACCTGGATGGAGTGGGACAGAGAAATTAACAATTACACAA
GCTTAATACACTCCTTAATTGAAGAATCGCAAAACCAGCAAGAAAAGAATGAACAAGAATTATTGGAATT
AGATAAATGGGCAAGTTTGTGGAATTGGTTTAACATAACAAATTGGCTGTGGTATATAAAATTATTCATA
ATGATAGTAGGAGGCTTGGTAGGTTTAAGAATAGTTTTTGCTGTACTTTCTATAGTGAATAGAGTTAGGC
AGGGATATTCACCATTATCGTTTCAGACCCACCTCCCAACCCCGAGGGGACCCGACAGGCCCGAAGGAAT
AGAAGAAGAAGGTGGAGAGAGAGACAGAGACAGATCCATTCGATTAGTGAACGGATCGGCACTGCGTGCG
CCAATTCTGCAGACAAATGGCAGTATTCATCCACAATTTTAAAAGAAAAGGGGGGATTGGGGGGTACAGT
GCAGGGGAAAGAATAGTAGACATAATAGCAACAGACATACAAACTAAAGAATTACAAAAACAAATTACAA
AAATTCAAAATTTTCGGGTTTATTACAGGGACAGCAGAGATCCAGTTTGGTTAGTACCGGGCCCGCTCTA
GAAGGTCGGGCAGGAAGAGGGCCTATTTCCCATGATTCCTTCATATTTGCATATACGATACAAGGCTGTT
AGAGAGATAATTAGAATTAATTTGACTGTAAACACAAAGATATTAGTACAAAATACGTGACGTAGAAAGT
AATAATTTCTTGGGTAGTTTGCAGTTTTAAAATTATGTTTTAAAATGGACTATCATATGCTTACCGTAAC
TTGAAAGTATTTCGATTTCTTGGCTTTATATATCTTGTGGAAAGGACGAAACACCGTAATTTCTACTCTT
GTAGATGGAGACGATTAATGCGTCTCCAATTTCTACTCTTGTAGATTTTTTTTAAGCTTGGGCCGCTCGA
GGTACCTCTCTACATATGACATGTGAGCGGATCCATTAGGCGGCCGCGTGGATAACCGTATTACCGCCAT
GCATGTGCCCGTCAGTGGGCAGAGCGCACATCGCCCACAGTCCCCGAGAAGTTGGGGGGAGGGGTCGGCA
ATTGAACCGGTGCCTAGAGAAGGTGGCGCGGGGTAAACTGGGAAAGTGATGTCGTGTACTGGCTCCGCCT
TTTTCCCGAGGGTGGGGGAGAACCGTATATAAGTGCAGTAGTCGCCGTGAACGTTCTTTTTCGCAACGGG
TTTGCCGCCAGAACACAGGTAAGTGCCGTGTGTGGTTCCCGCGGGCCTGGCCTCTTTACGGGTTATGGCC
CTTGCGTGCCTTGAATTACTTCCACCTGGCTGCAGTACGTGATTCTTGATCCCGAGCTTCGGGTTGGAAG
TGGGTGGGAGAGTTCGAGGCCTTGCGCTTAAGGAGCCCCTTCGCCTCGTGCTTGAGTTGAGGCCTGGCCT
GGGCGCTGGGGCCGCCGCGTGCGAATCTGGTGGCACCTTCGCGCCTGTCTCGCTGCTTTCGATAAGTCTC
TAGCCATTTAAAATTTTTGATGACCTGCTGCGACGCTTTTTTTCTGGCAAGATAGTCTTGTAAATGCGGG
CCAAGATCTGCACACTGGTATTTCGGTTTTTGGGGCCGCGGGCGGCGACGGGGCCCGTGCGTCCCAGCGC
ACATGTTCGGCGAGGCGGGGCCTGCGAGCGCGGCCACCGAGAATCGGACGGGGGTAGTCTCAAGCTGGCC
GGCCTGCTCTGGTGCCTGGCCTCGCGCCGCCGTGTATCGCCCCGCCCTGGGCGGCAAGGCTGGCCCGGTC
GGCACCAGTTGCGTGAGCGGAAAGATGGCCGCTTCCCGGCCCTGCTGCAGGGAGCTCAAAATGGAGGACG
CGGCGCTCGGGAGAGCGGGCGGGTGAGTCACCCACACAAAGGAAAAGGGCCTTTCCGTCCTCAGCCGTCG
CTTCATGTGACTCCACGGAGTACCGGGCGCCGTCCAGGCACCTCGATTAGTTCTCGCGCTTTTGGAGTAC
GTCGTCTTTAGGTTGGGGGGAGGGGTTTTATGCGATGGAGTTTCCCCACACTGAGTGGGTGGAGACTGAA
GTTAGGCCAGCTTGGCACTTGATGTAATTCTCCTTGGAATTTGCCCTTTTTGAGTTTGGATCTTGGTTCA
TTCTCAAGCCTCAGACAGTGGTTCAAAGTTTTTTTCTTCCATTTCAGGTGTCGTGAGCTAGCATGACCGA
GTACAAGCCCACGGTGCGCCTCGCCACCCGCGACGACGTCCCCAGGGCCGTACGCACCCTCGCCGCCGCG
TTCGCCGACTACCCCGCCACGCGCCACACCGTCGACCCGGACCGCCACATCGAGCGGGTCACCGAGCTGC
AAGAACTCTTCCTCACGCGCGTCGGGCTCGACATCGGCAAGGTGTGGGTCGCGGACGACGGCGCCGCGGT
GGCGGTCTGGACCACGCCGGAGAGCGTCGAAGCGGGGGCGGTGTTCGCCGAGATCGGCCCGCGCATGGCC
GAGTTGAGCGGTTCCCGGCTGGCCGCGCAGCAACAGATGGAAGGCCTCCTGGCGCCGCACCGGCCCAAGG
AGCCCGCGTGGTTCCTGGCCACCGTCGGCGTATCGCCCGACCACCAGGGCAAGGGTCTGGGCAGCGCCGT
CGTGCTCCCCGGAGTGGAGGCGGCCGAGCGCGCCGGGGTGCCCGCCTTCCTGGAGACCTCCGCGCCCCGC
AACCTCCCCTTCTACGAGCGGCTCGGCTTCACCGTCACCGCCGACGTCGAGGTGCCCGAAGGACCGCGCA
CCTGGTGCATGACCCGCAAGCCCGGTGCCGAGGGCAGAGGAAGTCTGCTAACATGCGGTGACGTCGAGGA
GAATCCTGGCCCACCGGTCGCCACCATGGTGAGCAAGGGCGAGGAGGATAACATGGCCATCATCAAGGAG
TTCATGCGCTTCAAGGTGCACATGGAGGGCTCCGTGAACGGCCACGAGTTCGAGATCGAGGGCGAGGGCG
AGGGCCGCCCCTACGAGGGCACCCAGACCGCCAAGCTGAAGGTGACCAAGGGTGGCCCCCTGCCCTTCGC
CTGGGACATCCTGTCCCCTCAGTTCATGTACGGCTCCAAGGCCTACGTGAAGCACCCCGCCGACATCCCC
GACTACTTGAAGCTGTCCTTCCCCGAGGGCTTCAAGTGGGAGCGCGTGATGAACTTCGAGGACGGCGGCG
TGGTGACCGTGACCCAGGACTCCTCCCTGCAGGACGGCGAGTTCATCTACAAGGTGAAGCTGCGCGGCAC
CAACTTCCCCTCCGACGGCCCCGTAATGCAGAAGAAGACCATGGGCTGGGAGGCCTCCTCCGAGCGGATG
TACCCCGAGGACGGCGCCCTGAAGGGCGAGATCAAGCAGAGGCTGAAGCTGAAGGACGGCGGCCACTACG
ACGCTGAGGTCAAGACCACCTACAAGGCCAAGAAGCCCGTGCAGCTGCCCGGCGCCTACAACGTCAACAT
CAAGTTGGACATCACCTCCCACAACGAGGACTACACCATCGTGGAACAGTACGAACGCGCCGAGGGCCGC
CACTCCACCGGCGGCATGGACGAGCTGTACAAGTAAGAATTCGTCGAGGGACCTAATAACTTCGTATAGC
ATACATTATACGAAGTTATACATGTTTAAGGGTTCCGGTTCCACTAGGTACAATTCGATATCAAGCTTAT
CGATAATCAACCTCTGGATTACAAAATTTGTGAAAGATTGACTGGTATTCTTAACTATGTTGCTCCTTTT
ACGCTATGTGGATACGCTGCTTTAATGCCTTTGTATCATGCTATTGCTTCCCGTATGGCTTTCATTTTCT
CCTCCTTGTATAAATCCTGGTTGCTGTCTCTTTATGAGGAGTTGTGGCCCGTTGTCAGGCAAC
